Addgene plasmid #14826: XFIVP Smad3
Depositing lab: Rik Derynck. Depositing organization: University of California, San Francisco (UCSF). Publication: The tumor suppressor Smad4/DPC4 and transcriptional adaptor CBP/p300 are coactivators for smad3 in TGF-beta-induced transcriptional activation. Feng XH, Zhang Y, Wu RY, Derynck R. Genes Dev. 1998 Jul 15. 12(14):2153-63. 10.1101/gad.12.14.2153 PubMed 9679060.
Backbone
  Vector backbone: XFIVP / pRK5
  Backbone manufacturer: Genentech
  Backbone size w/o insert (bp): 5000
  Vector type: Mammalian Expression
Growth in bacteria
  Bacterial resistance: Ampicillin, 100 μg/mL
  Growth temperature: 37°C
  Growth strain: DH5alpha
  Copy number: High Copy
Gene/Insert
  Gene/Insert name: Smad3
  Species: H. sapiens (human)
  Insert size (bp): 1500
  Entrez Gene: SMAD3 (a.k.a. HSPC193, HsT17436, JV15-2, LDS1C, LDS3, MADH3, hMAD-3, hSMAD3, mad3)
  Tag / fusion protein: VP16 activation domain (N terminal on backbone)
  Cloning method: Restriction Enzyme; 5′ cloning site EcoRI (not destroyed); 3′ cloning site SalI (not destroyed)
  Sequencing primers: 5′ SP6
Terms and licenses: Academic/Nonprofit Terms; Industry Terms: Not Available to Industry
Depositor comments: Full length Smad3 fused to VP16 activation domain
How to cite: XFIVP Smad3 was a gift from Rik Derynck (Addgene plasmid # 14826 ; http://n2t.net/addgene:14826 ; RRID:Addgene_14826)
