[The description below was written by a language model from this plasmid's Addgene catalogue record.]
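Description:
XFIVP Smad3 is a mammalian expression plasmid built on XFIVP, a derivative of the pRK5 backbone (about 5 kb without insert). It carries full-length human SMAD3 (an insert of roughly 1.5 kb) cloned between EcoRI and SalI sites, both of which remain intact. The backbone supplies a VP16 transcriptional activation domain upstream of the cloning site, so the encoded product is an N-terminal VP16–Smad3 fusion protein. The plasmid is maintained in E. coli at high copy number under ampicillin selection. The record does not name the promoter, polyadenylation signal or origin of replication, and no feature table is provided. pRK5-family vectors generally drive expression from a CMV promoter, but this is not confirmed here. An SP6 primer is listed for sequencing into the 5′ end of the insert. No mammalian selection marker is recorded, which suggests use in transient transfection.

Fusing a strong heterologous activation domain such as VP16 to a protein of interest is the standard "prey" arrangement in mammalian two-hybrid assays. If the VP16-tagged protein binds a partner fused to a DNA-binding domain (commonly GAL4), the activation domain is brought to a reporter promoter and switches on transcription. The associated study examined how Smad4 and the coactivators CBP/p300 cooperate with Smad3 in TGF-β-induced transcriptional activation. This makes the construct suited to probing Smad3 protein–protein interactions in cells and to transcriptional reporter experiments on TGF-β signalling. The record itself states only that the insert is full-length Smad3 fused to the VP16 activation domain.
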