>Addgene plasmid #14826 | XFIVP Smad3 | addgene partial sequence | sequence record 21389 | SP6 5'-ATTTAGGTGACACTATAG-3'
GTTCTACCATGGCACCCAAGAAGAAGCGGAAGGTCCCAGGTGTACCGAGCTCGAATTGCATCGATACGGC
CCCCCCGACCGATGTCAGCCTGGGGGACGAGCTCCACTTAGACGGCGAGGACGTGGCGATGGCGCATGCC
GACGCGCTAGACGATTTCGATCTGGACATGTTGGGGGACGGGGATTCCCCGGGTCCGGGATTTACCCCCC
ACGACTCCGCCCCCTACGGCGCTCTGGATATGGCCGACTTCGAGTTTGAGCAGATGTTTACCGATGCCCT
TGGAATTGACGAGTACGGTGGAATCGATGAATTCTCGTCCATCCTGCCTTTCACTCCCCCGATCGTGAAG
CGCCTGCTGGGCTGGAAGAAGGGCGAGCAGAACGGGCAGGAGGAGAAATGGTGCGAGAAGGCGGTCAAGA
GCCTGGTCAAGAAACTCAAGAAGACGGGGCAGCTGGACGAGCTGGAGAAGGCCATCACCACGCAGAACGT
CAACACCAAGTGCATCACCATCCCCAGGTCCCTGGATGGCCGGTTGCAGGTGTCCCATCGGAAGGGGCTC
CCTCATGTCATCTACTGCCGCCTGTGGCGATGGCCAGACCTGCACAGCCACCACGAGCTGCGGGCCATGG
AGCTGTGTGAGTTCGCCTTCAATATGAAGAAGGACGAGGTCTGCGTGAATCCCTACCACTACCAGAGAGT
AGAGACACCAGTTCTACCTCCTGTGTTGGTGCACGCCACACAGAG
